Addgene plasmid #67344: pDONR221-SAR1
Purpose: hSar1 with stop codon in Gateway Entry vector
Depositing lab: Richard Kahn. Depositing organization: Emory University. Publication: Tool box: Plasmids for the expression or knockdown of human ARF Family GTPases (ARF/ARL/SAR) and their co-expression in bacteria with N-myristoyltransferases. Kerr SC, Kahn RA. Cell Logist. 2015 Sep 21;5(3):e1090523. doi: 10.1080/21592799.2015.1090523. eCollection 2015 Jul-Sep. PubMed 27057421.
Backbone
  Vector backbone: pDONR221
  Backbone manufacturer: Life Technologies
  Vector type: Bacterial Expression ; Gateway Entry vector
Growth in bacteria
  Bacterial resistance: Kanamycin, 50 μg/mL
  Growth temperature: 37°C
  Growth strain: DH5alpha
  Copy number: High Copy
Gene/Insert
  Gene/Insert name: SAR1 (alt name: pRK20s-221)
  Species: H. sapiens (human)
  Entrez Gene: SAR1A (a.k.a. SAR1, SARA1, Sara, masra2)
  Promoter: None
  Cloning method: Gateway Cloning
  Sequencing primers: 5′ M13-Fwd; 3′ M13-Rev
Terms and licenses: Academic/Nonprofit Terms; Industry Terms: Not Available to Industry
How to cite: pDONR221-SAR1 was a gift from Richard Kahn (Addgene plasmid # 67344 ; http://n2t.net/addgene:67344 ; RRID:Addgene_67344)
