[The description below was written by a language model from this plasmid's Addgene catalogue record.]
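Description:
pDONR221-SAR1 is a Gateway entry clone built on the pDONR221 donor backbone, carrying the open reading frame of human SAR1 (Entrez gene SAR1A), a small GTPase of the ARF/ARL/SAR family. It is maintained in E. coli as a high-copy plasmid under kanamycin selection. Although the repository classes it under bacterial expression, the record lists no promoter for the insert, which is consistent with its role as an entry vector: the coding sequence is stored rather than expressed here. No feature table is provided, so individual backbone elements such as the origin of replication are not itemised in the record.

The insert was introduced by Gateway cloning, which for a pDONR vector normally means a BP recombination that replaces the donor cassette and leaves the gene flanked by attL sites. These sites allow the SAR1 sequence to be moved by LR recombination into any compatible destination vector, which then supplies the promoter, tags and host-specific elements. The coding sequence retains its stop codon, so the clone suits destination vectors that express the protein untagged or with an N-terminal fusion; C-terminal tags from a destination vector would not be translated. M13 forward and reverse priming sites flanking the insert are listed for sequence verification. The plasmid belongs to a collection of reagents assembled for expressing or knocking down human ARF family GTPases, and serves as the starting point for generating SAR1 expression constructs.
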