>Addgene plasmid #67344 | pDONR221-SAR1 | addgene partial sequence | sequence record 119320 | M13-Rev 5'-CAGGAAACAGCTATGACC-3'
TCAGCTGGATGGCAAATAATGATTTTATTTTGACTGATAGTGACCTGTTCGTTGCAACAAATTGATAAGC
AATGCTTTCTTATAATGCCAACTTTGTACAAGAAAGCTGGGTCCTATCAGTCAATATACTGGGAGAGCCA
GCGGAAACCCTCGCCGTAACCTTGCCTCTTGAGCACACTGCACATGAACACTTCCATGGGGCGAGCATTC
AGCTCCTTCAGGGTCACATTCCCCTTTCCTGTGGTCTGTCCATAAAGCCCAAATATCTCACGGAGTTTTT
CTTCACTGATTGCATCTGTTCTGTCAATTTTGTTACCCAAGATAAGGATTGGCACATTGGATATTGTTTC
ATCAGTCATTAAAGCATTAAGCTCAACTTTGGATTCCACGAGGCGAGAATGATCTGCACAGTCCACCAGA
AAGACAATCCCATTAATTGCTGGGAGATAATTTTTCCAAACGCGACGTGCTTGCTCGTGCCCACCAAGAT
CAAAAGTTGTAAAGGTCATTCCAGCAATTGTTAGCTCTTCTGATGTCGGATGTAGTGTTGGAACATGTTG
GCCCAATCTGTCATCTTTGAGCATGTGAAGAAGAGTGGTTTTGCCTGCATTATCCAAACCTAAGAATACA
AGTTTTCCAGATTTCTTGTACAGTCCTAGGAACTGGAGCACACTGCTGAAGCCATTGTAGATCCACTCAA
AGATGAAAGACATGGTTCTATCTCCTTCTAAGCCTGCTTTTTTGTACAAAGTTGGCATTATAAAAAAGCA
TTGCTCATCAATTTGTTGCAACGAACAGGTCACTATCAGTCAAAATAAAATCATTATTTGGGGCCCGAGC
TTAA
